Addgene plasmid #124671: SpyCatcher002-oHept
Purpose: Expresses SpyCatcher002-oHept for heptamerization of SpyTag-proteins via heptameric coiled-coil
Depositing lab: Mark Howarth. Depositing organization: University of Oxford. Publication: Spy&Go purification of SpyTag-proteins using pseudo-SpyCatcher to access an oligomerization toolbox. Khairil Anuar INA, Banerjee A, Keeble AH, Carella A, Nikov GI, Howarth M. Nat Commun. 2019 Apr 15;10(1):1734. doi: 10.1038/s41467-019-09678-w. PubMed 30988307.
Backbone
  Vector backbone: pDEST14
  Backbone size w/o insert (bp): 3648
  Total vector size (bp): 4291
  Vector type: Bacterial Expression
Growth in bacteria
  Bacterial resistance: Ampicillin, 100 μg/mL
  Growth temperature: 37°C
  Growth strain: DH5alpha
  Copy number: High Copy
Gene/Insert
  Gene/Insert name: SpyCatcher002-oHept
  Species: Synthetic
  Insert size (bp): 594
  Promoter: T7
  Tag / fusion protein: His6 (N terminal on insert); C-tag (C terminal on insert); TEV cleavage site (N terminal on insert)
  Cloning method: Gibson Cloning
  Sequencing primers: 5′ T7F; 3′ T7R
Terms and licenses: Academic/Nonprofit Terms; Industry Terms: Not Available to Industry
How to cite: SpyCatcher002-oHept was a gift from Mark Howarth (Addgene plasmid # 124671 ; http://n2t.net/addgene:124671 ; RRID:Addgene_124671)
