[The description below was written by a language model from this plasmid's Addgene catalogue record and pLannotate feature annotations shown in this document.]
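Description:
SpyCatcher002-oHept is a bacterial expression plasmid of about 4.3 kb built on the pDEST14 backbone, designed to produce a synthetic fusion protein in E. coli under T7 control. It is propagated through a ColE1/pMB1-type origin and selected with ampicillin via the β-lactamase gene driven by its own promoter. The catalogue lists it as high copy, although the annotated backbone also carries the pBR322-derived bom region and a rop gene, elements normally associated with lower copy number. An f1 phage origin is also present.

The expression cassette consists of a T7 promoter and the phage T7 gene 10 ribosome binding site, followed by the roughly 600 bp open reading frame and a T7 terminator, so expression requires a host that supplies T7 RNA polymerase. The insert, assembled by Gibson cloning, encodes an N-terminal His6 tag and a TEV protease cleavage site, then SpyCatcher002 fused to a heptameric coiled-coil domain (oHept), ending in a C-tag. The feature table detects the His tag and TEV site at the start of the reading frame but leaves the SpyCatcher002-oHept coding region itself unannotated. It also flags a short histidine-tag fragment and a fragment of a T7 gene 10B-derived sequence just upstream of the terminator. These lie beyond the stated insert and are probably backbone remnants, though the record does not clarify this.

SpyCatcher002 forms a spontaneous covalent isopeptide bond with the SpyTag peptide, so the purified heptameric scaffold can be mixed with any SpyTag-fused protein to display it in seven copies. The plasmid is part of an oligomerization toolbox for controlling the valency of SpyTag-proteins.
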