Features (pLannotate 1.2.2; 14 found; start..end, strand, type, name):
    192..210     +  promoter       T7 promoter: promoter for bacteriophage T7 RNA polymerase
    242..264     +  RBS            RBS: efficient ribosome binding site from bacteriophage T7 gene 10 (Olins and Rangwala, 1989)
    282..301     +  CDS            8xHis (fragment): 8xHis affinity tag
    323..343     +  CDS            TEV site: tobacco etch virus (TEV) protease recognition and cleavage site
    982..999     +  CDS            9xHis (fragment): 9xHis affinity tag
   1009..1058    +  CDS            SET1 (fragment): solubility-enhancement tag derived from T7 phage gene 10B
   1066..1113    +  terminator     T7 terminator: transcription terminator for bacteriophage T7 RNA polymerase
   1150..1578    +  rep_origin     f1 ori (sequence partly withheld): f1 bacteriophage origin of replication; arrow indicates direction of (+) strand synthesis
   1631..1735    +  promoter       AmpR promoter: bla
   1736..2596    +  CDS            AmpR: β-lactamase; bla; confers resistance to ampicillin, carbenicillin, and related antibiotics
   2767..3355    +  rep_origin     ori: high-copy-number ColE1/pMB1/pBR322/pUC origin of replication
   3541..3680    -  misc_feature   bom: basis of mobility region from pBR322
   3782..3973    -  CDS            rop: Rop protein, which maintains plasmids at low copy number; rop
   3990..80      +  CDS            YPB1_ECOLX (across the origin): Protein predicted: Swiss-Prot protein existence level 4. From Escherichia coli.
>Addgene plasmid #124671 | SpyCatcher002-oHept | addgene full sequence | sequence record 243774 | Addgene NGS Result
TTCATGTTGTTGCTCAGGTCGCAGACGTTTTGCAGCAGCAGTCGCTTCACGTTCGCTCGCGTATCGGTGA
TTCATTCTGCTAACCAGTAAGGCAACCCCGCCAGCCTAGCCGGGTCCTCAACGACAGGAGCACGATCATG
CGCACCCGTGGCCAGGACCCAACGCTGCCCGAGATCTCGATCCCGCGAAATTAATACGACTCACTATAGG
GAGACCACAACGGTTTCCCTCTAGAAATAATTTTGTTTAACTTTAAGAAGGAGATATACATATGTCGTAC
TACCATCACCATCACCATCACGATTACGACATCCCAACGACCGAAAACCTGTATTTTCAGGGCGCCATGG
TAACCACCTTATCAGGTTTATCAGGTGAGCAAGGTCCGTCCGGTGATATGACAACTGAAGAAGATAGTGC
TACCCATATTAAATTCTCAAAACGTGATGAGGACGGCCGTGAGTTAGCTGGTGCAACTATGGAGTTGCGT
GATTCATCTGGTAAAACTATTAGTACATGGATTTCAGATGGACATGTGAAGGATTTCTACCTGTATCCAG
GAAAATATACATTTGTCGAAACCGCAGCACCAGACGGTTATGAGGTAGCAACTGCTATTACCTTTACAGT
TAATGAGCAAGGTCAGGTTACTGTAAATGGCGAAGCAACTAAAGGTGACGCTCATACTGGATCCAGTGGT
AGCGGCAGCGGCTCTAAAAAACAAGGTGATGCAGATGTTTGTGGCGAAGTCGCCTATATCCAATCCGTTG
TTAGTGATTGTCACGTACCAACTGCCGAATTGCGTACCCTTTTGGAGATCCGTAAGCTGTTTCTTGAGAT
TCAAAAACTGAAAGTTGAATTACAGGGTCTTAGCAAGGAAGGCAGTGGTTCGGGCGAACCGGAAGCGTAA
TAAGCTTTAAATGGTTGATGCTTGAGGATCCGAATTCGAGCTCCGTCGACAAGCTTGCGGCCGCACTCGA
GCACCACCACCACCACCACTGAGATCCGGCTGCTAACAAAGCCCGAAAGGAAGCTGAGTTGGCTGCTGCC
ACCGCTGAGCAATAACTAGCATAACCCCTTGGGGCCTCTAAACGGGTCTTGAGGGGTTTTTTGCTGAAAG
GAGGAACTATATCCGGATTGGCGAATGGG
[124 nt withheld, positions 1150-1273]
C
[91 nt withheld, positions 1275-1365]
A
[49 nt withheld, positions 1367-1415]
CCTTTGACGTTGGAGTCCACGTTCTTT
[37 nt withheld, positions 1443-1479]
ACCCTATCTCGGTCTATTCTTTTGATTTATAAGGGATTTTGCCGATTTCGGCCTATTGGTTAAAAAATGA
GCTGATTTAACAAAAATTTAACGCGAATTTTAACAAAATATTAACGCTTACAATTTAGGTGGCACTTTTC
GGGGAAATGTGCGCGGAACCCCTATTTGTTTATTTTTCTAAATACATTCAAATATGTATCCGCTCATGAG
ACAATAACCCTGGTAAATGCTTCAATAATATTGAAAAAGGAAGAGTATGAGTATTCAACATTTCCGTGTC
GCCCTTATTCCCTTTTTTGCGGCATTTTGCCTTCCTGTTTTTGCTCACCCAGAAACGCTGGTGAAAGTAA
AAGATGCTGAAGATCAGTTGGGTGCACGAGTGGGTTACATCGAACTGGATCTCAACAGCGGTAAGATCCT
TGAGAGTTTTCGCCCCGAAGAACGTTTTCCAATGATGAGCACTTTTAAAGTTCTGCTATGTGGCGCGGTA
TTATCCCGTATTGACGCCGGGCAAGAGCAACTCGGTCGCCGCATACACTATTCTCAGAATGACTTGGTTG
AGTACTCACCAGTCACAGAAAAGCATCTTACGGATGGCATGACAGTAAGAGAATTATGCAGTGCTGCCAT
AACCATGAGTGATAACACTGCGGCCAACTTACTTCTGACAACGATCGGAGGACCGAAGGAGCTAACCGCT
TTTTTGCACAACATGGGGGATCATGTAACTCGCCTTGATCGTTGGGAACCGGAGCTGAATGAAGCCATAC
CAAACGACGAGCGTGACACCACGATGCCTGCAGCAATGGCAACAACGTTGCGCAAACTATTAACTGGCGA
ACTACTTACTCTAGCTTCCCGGCAACAATTAATAGACTGGATGGAGGCGGATAAAGTTGCAGGACCACTT
CTGCGCTCGGCCCTTCCGGCTGGCTGGTTTATTGCTGATAAATCTGGAGCCGGTGAGCGTGGGTCTCGCG
GTATCATTGCAGCACTGGGGCCAGATGGTAAGCCCTCCCGTATCGTAGTTATCTACACGACGGGGAGTCA
GGCAACTATGGATGAACGAAATAGACAGATCGCTGAGATAGGTGCCTCACTGATTAAGCATTGGTAACTG
TCAGACCAAGTTTACTCATATATACTTTAGATTGATTTAAAACTTCATTTTTAATTTAAAAGGATCTAGG
TGAAGATCCTTTTTGATAATCTCATGACCAAAATCCCTTAACGTGAGTTTTCGTTCCACTGAGCGTCAGA
CCCCGTAGAAAAGATCAAAGGATCTTCTTGAGATCCTTTTTTTCTGCGCGTAATCTGCTGCTTGCAAACA
AAAAAACCACCGCTACCAGCGGTGGTTTGTTTGCCGGATCAAGAGCTACCAACTCTTTTTCCGAAGGTAA
CTGGCTTCAGCAGAGCGCAGATACCAAATACTGTCCTTCTAGTGTAGCCGTAGTTAGGCCACCACTTCAA
GAACTCTGTAGCACCGCCTACATACCTCGCTCTGCTAATCCTGTTACCAGTGGCTGCTGCCAGTGGCGAT
AAGTCGTGTCTTACCGGGTTGGACTCAAGACGATAGTTACCGGATAAGGCGCAGCGGTCGGGCTGAACGG
GGGGTTCGTGCACACAGCCCAGCTTGGAGCGAACGACCTACACCGAACTGAGATACCTACAGCGTGAGCT
ATGAGAAAGCGCCACGCTTCCCGAAGGGAGAAAGGCGGACAGGTATCCGGTAAGCGGCAGGGTCGGAACA
GGAGAGCGCACGAGGGAGCTTCCAGGGGGAAACGCCTGGTATCTTTATAGTCCTGTCGGGTTTCGCCACC
TCTGACTTGAGCGTCGATTTTTGTGATGCTCGTCAGGGGGGCGGAGCCTATGGAAAAACGCCAGCAACGC
GGCCTTTTTACGGTTCCTGGCCTTTTGCTGGCCTTTTGCTCACATGTTCTTTCCTGCGTTATCCCCTGAT
TCTGTGGATAACCGTATTACCGCCTTTGAGTGAGCTGATACCGCTCGCCGCAGCCGAACGACCGAGCGCA
GCGAGTCAGTGAGCGAGGAAGCGGAAGAGCGCCTGATGCGGTATTTTCTCCTTACGCATCTGTGCGGTAT
TTCACACCGCAATGGTGCACTCTCAGTACAATCTGCTCTGATGCCGCATAGTTAAGCCAGTATACACTCC
GCTATCGCTACGTGACTGGGTCATGGCTGCGCCCCGACACCCGCCAACACCCGCTGACGCGCCCTGACGG
GCTTGTCTGCTCCCGGCATCCGCTTACAGACAAGCTGTGACCGTCTCCGGGAGCTGCATGTGTCAGAGGT
TTTCACCGTCATCACCGAAACGCGCGAGGCAGCTGCGGTAAAGCTCATCAGCGTGGTCGTGAAGCGATTC
ACAGATGTCTGCCTGTTCATCCGCGTCCAGCTCGTTGAGCTTCTCCAGAAGCGTTAATGTCTGGCTTCTG
ATAAAGCGGGCCATGTTAAGGGCGGTTTTTTCCTGTTTGGTCACTGATGCCTCCGTGTAAGGGGGATTTC
TGTTCATGGGGGTAATGATACCGATGAAACGAGAGAGGATGCTCACGATACGGGTTACTGATGATGAACA
TGCCCGGTTACTGGAACGTTGTGAGGGTAAACAACTGGCGGTATGGATGCGGCGGGACCAGAGAAAAATC
ACTCAGGGTCAATGCCAGCGCTTCGTTAATACAGATGTAGGTGTTCCACAGGGTAGCCAGCAGCATCCTG
CGATGCAGATCCGGAACATAATGGTGCAGGGCGCTGACTTCCGCGTTTCCAGACTTTACGAAACACGGAA
ACCGAAGACCA
