>Addgene plasmid #124671 | SpyCatcher002-oHept | depositor partial sequence | sequence record 238212 | SpyCatcher002-oHept (642 bp)
ATGTCGTACTACCATCACCATCACCATCACGATTACGACATCCCAACGACCGAAAACCTGTATTTTCAGG
GCGCCATGGTAACCACCTTATCAGGTTTATCAGGTGAGCAAGGTCCGTCCGGTGATATGACAACTGAAGA
AGATAGTGCTACCCATATTAAATTCTCAAAACGTGATGAGGACGGCCGTGAGTTAGCTGGTGCAACTATG
GAGTTGCGTGATTCATCTGGTAAAACTATTAGTACATGGATTTCAGATGGACATGTGAAGGATTTCTACC
TGTATCCAGGAAAATATACATTTGTCGAAACCGCAGCACCAGACGGTTATGAGGTAGCAACTGCTATTAC
CTTTACAGTTAATGAGCAAGGTCAGGTTACTGTAAATGGCGAAGCAACTAAAGGTGACGCTCATACTGGA
TCCAGTGGTAGCGGCAGCGGCTCTAAAAAACAAGGTGATGCAGATGTTTGTGGCGAAGTCGCCTATATCC
AATCCGTTGTTAGTGATTGTCACGTACCAACTGCCGAATTGCGTACCCTTTTGGAGATCCGTAAGCTGTT
TCTTGAGATTCAAAAACTGAAAGTTGAATTACAGGGTCTTAGCAAGGAAGGCAGTGGTTCGGGCGAACCG
GAAGCGTAATAA
